Addgene plasmid #89972: pRS314-prp16-1
Purpose: prp16-1 allele in TRP plasmid
Depositing lab: Christine Guthrie. Depositing organization: University of California, San Francisco (UCSF). Publication: Prp8 retinitis pigmentosa mutants cause defects in the transition between the catalytic steps of splicing. Mayerle M, Guthrie C. RNA. 2016 May;22(5):793-809. doi: 10.1261/rna.055459.115. Epub 2016 Mar 11. PubMed 26968627.
Backbone
  Vector backbone: pRS314
  Vector type: Yeast Expression
  Selectable markers: TRP1
Growth in bacteria
  Bacterial resistance: Ampicillin, 100 μg/mL
  Growth temperature: 37°C
  Growth strain: DH5alpha
  Copy number: Unknown
Gene/Insert
  Gene/Insert name: PRP16
  Species: S. cerevisiae (budding yeast)
  Mutation: prp16-1 allele (Y386D)
  Entrez Gene: PRP16 (a.k.a. YKR086W, PRP23, RNA16)
Terms and licenses: Academic/Nonprofit Terms; Industry Terms: Not Available to Industry
How to cite: pRS314-prp16-1 was a gift from Christine Guthrie (Addgene plasmid # 89972 ; http://n2t.net/addgene:89972 ; RRID:Addgene_89972)
