[The description below was written by a language model from this plasmid's Addgene catalogue record and pLannotate feature annotations shown in this document.]
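Description:
pRS314-prp16-1 is a yeast–E. coli shuttle plasmid built on the pRS314 backbone and carrying a mutant allele of the Saccharomyces cerevisiae splicing factor gene PRP16. In bacteria it replicates from a high-copy ColE1/pUC-type origin and is selected with ampicillin through the β-lactamase gene. In yeast it is selected by complementation of tryptophan auxotrophy through TRP1, expressed from its own promoter. A CEN4 centromere is annotated; in the pRS centromeric series this element gives stable, low-copy maintenance, although no yeast replication origin (ARS) is called in the feature table. Remnants of the lac promoter/operator, a fragment of the multiple cloning site and lacZα flank the insert, consistent with cloning into the backbone's polylinker.

The insert appears to be a genomic fragment rather than a bare open reading frame. The complete PRP16 coding sequence is accompanied upstream by the neighbouring gene MRPL20 and part of HBS1, both on the opposite strand. No heterologous yeast promoter is annotated, so expression is most likely driven by the native PRP16 upstream region, though the record does not state this explicitly. PRP16 encodes an essential RNA-dependent ATPase that influences the fidelity of branchpoint recognition in pre-mRNA splicing. The prp16-1 allele carries the Y386D substitution.

The stated purpose is simply to supply prp16-1 on a TRP1-marked plasmid. The associated study concerns Prp8 mutants that perturb the transition between the two catalytic steps of splicing, so the plasmid fits genetic analyses in yeast, such as testing interactions between this PRP16 allele and other spliceosome mutations.
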