Features (pLannotate 1.2.2; 16 found; start..end, strand, type, name):
      1..22      +  protein_bind   CAP binding site: CAP binding activates transcription in the presence of cAMP. E. coli catabolite activator protein
     37..67      +  promoter       lac promoter: promoter for the E. coli lac operon
     75..91      +  protein_bind   lac operator: The lac repressor binds to the lac operator to inhibit transcription in E. coli. This inhibition can be relieved by adding lactose or isopropyl-β-D-thiogalactopyranoside (IPTG). lac repressor encoded by lacI
    124..145     +  misc_feature   MCS (fragment): pUC18/19 multiple cloning site
    145..426     -  CDS            HBS1 (fragment): HBS1_YEAST - Experimental evidence at protein level: Swiss-Prot protein existence level 1. Involved in protein translation. Together with DOM34, may function in recognizing stalled ribosomes and triggering endonucleolytic cleavage of the mRNA, a mechanism to release non- functional ribosomes and degrade damaged mRNAs. From Saccharomyces cerevisiae (strain ATCC 204508 / S288c) (Baker's yeast).
    633..1217    -  CDS            MRPL20 (sequence partly withheld): RM20_YEAST - Experimental evidence at protein level: Swiss-Prot protein existence level 1. Component of the mitochondrial ribosome (mitoribosome), a dedicated translation machinery responsible for the synthesis of mitochondrial genome-encoded proteins, including at least some of the essential transmembrane subunits of the mitochondrial respiratory chain. The mitoribosomes are attached to the mitochondrial inner membrane and translation products are cotranslationally integrated into the membrane. From Saccharomyces cerevisiae (strain ATCC 204508 / S288c) (Baker's yeast).
   1393..4605    +  CDS            PRP16: PRP16_YEAST - Experimental evidence at protein level: Swiss-Prot protein existence level 1. Influences the fidelity of branchpoint recognition in yeast splicing. This is RNA-dependent ATPase which is essential for viability. It may mediate one of the many ATP-requiring steps of spliceosome assembly and that accuracy of branchpoint recognition may be coupled to ATP binding and/or hydrolysis. From Saccharomyces cerevisiae (strain ATCC 204508 / S288c) (Baker's yeast).
   4682..4836    +  CDS            lacZα (fragment): LacZα fragment of β-galactosidase; lacZ fragment
   4842..4893    -  misc_feature   bom (fragment): basis of mobility region from pBR322
   5214..5506    -  misc_feature   CEN4: S. cerevisiae CEN4 centromere
   5799..6473    -  CDS            TRP1: phosphoribosylanthranilate isomerase, required for tryptophan biosynthesis; S. cerevisiae TRP1; yeast auxotrophic marker
   6474..6575    -  promoter       TRP1 promoter: S. cerevisiae TRP1
   6678..6782    +  promoter       AmpR promoter: bla
   6783..7643    +  CDS            AmpR: β-lactamase; bla; confers resistance to ampicillin, carbenicillin, and related antibiotics
   7814..8402    +  rep_origin     ori: high-copy-number ColE1/pMB1/pBR322/pUC origin of replication
   8585..8677    +  CDS            lacI (fragment): lac repressor; lacI; The lac repressor binds to the lac operator to inhibit transcription in E. coli. This inhibition can be relieved by adding lactose or isopropyl-β-D-thiogalactopyranoside (IPTG).
>Addgene plasmid #89972 | pRS314-prp16-1 | addgene full sequence | sequence record 177960 | Addgene NGS Result
TAATGTGAGTTAGCTCACTCATTAGGCACCCCAGGCTTTACACTTTATGCTTCCGGCTCGTATGTTGTGT
GGAATTGTGAGCGGATAACAATTTCACACAGGAAACAGCTATGACATGATTACGAATTCGAGCTCGGTAC
CCGGGCTCCCATTAGCAGCAGCAATTGGCTTCTTTGGTGTCTTCTTCTTCTTCAAAGTTTTCTTCAATTC
CGCCAGCGTGCTTTCCAAATCGAAATTGTTGTCAAACAAAGCTAGCTTAAGTGAAAGATTATCCCAGCCT
TGGTAATCCTGTAACTGCGCCTTTAGAGTAGGAAATACCTCGTTCATTAGATCATATTCATCGTCATTCA
AATAATCATCAAATTCACCTTCGTCGTGAAAGTCCGGCATGTCGTCTGCTCCATCGCTGTAGTCACTGTA
AGCCATCTCGATAGTCAATAGTTGTCGAAGCAGAAGCCTTTGGGTGTCTCCAAGCTGTACTTAACTCTTT
TTAAATTGCTTATTGGTTAGCTTTCATGTGGTATATTCAAGTCACATTAATGGGCGTCTCCGTGCATTGT
GATCAATATATGAATACGAAGTACTTATAGAGTAGTATTTACACGATTGTTATTATATTTATATAGCATT
CA
[531 nt withheld, positions 633-1163]
CCAGGCAGATCCAGCAGTGTGGAACGATCTGCAGCACACACCTCTGCCAATCATTCTTGTGCTATTTTAC
TTTGTCTTTAATTTTCCATTTTAACTTGTTGAAAGTATCTCTTTTTGCCCTCTTTTCTATTTTCTCAAAT
AATAAAAGCGGTGAAAGCTGAAAAATTCATGAGATGACTGCAGATGATAAAACACAAGAAGGCCCAAAGA
CAATACAAATACCTCTGGTATGGGTCATTCGGGGCGTGAGGAAAGGATAAAAGACATATTTAAGGAACTT
ACGTCAAAAGAACTAACGCCTGGGTTGCTTTTGACACTGCAGAAACTAGCGCAAAAGCCGAATACTAATC
TAGAACAGTTTATTGCCAGCTGTAAAGCTTTGACGAAACTCAGCAGTAACAATCCAATCATTTTTAATGA
ACTTCTGGAGCTCCTCAAGAATAAATCTGAAGAGGACTCGACAGGCCCAAAGAAAATCGCCCCTTCTATA
AATAAGAGAAAGAAATTTAAGATCCAGTTAGACCTTGACGATAATGAAGATGAGCTAGATTCTCCAGTTC
AAAAAAAACCAGCACCTACACGGACGTTGTTCAAGAGAATAGATAAACTAAAGGCCAAACAGTTGAGGCA
GTATTCGCCCACCGTGAAGGATCCTTCTCCAAATAGTGAACAGCAAACACAGAATGGTCATGCTGAAACG
AAGGACTATGAACCGACTCGAAGCGAAGTAGTTGAGGAGGACAGAGAATGGTATGATAATGATGATGATT
ATGGAAATTTGGTGCCTGAACCTCTGTCTGAATTGCCTGAGGAAGCGAAACTACTACCTGTCATTAGGAA
TATCGACAACGATGATGCCTTACGAAATACCGTTCAATTATACCCCATACCACTCAAGCAAAGAATGGAA
TGGATCCCTCCTTTTTTATCAAAGTTTGCTCTTGAAAACAAAGTGCCCACTTCCATAATTATCGGGTCCA
TCTCTGAGACGTCCAGCCAAGTATCCGCTTTATCAATGGTGAATCCATTTAGGAATCCTGACAGTGAATT
TTCTGCGAACGCCAAACGAGGTAGTAAGCTGGTTGCCTTGAGAAGGATAAACATGGAACATATTCAACAA
TCTCGAGACAACACCACTGTTTTGAACACTGCCATGGGGGAAGTACTAGGCTTGGAGAATAACAATAAAG
CAAAAGATAAGAGCAACCAAAAGATTTGCGACGATACAGCTCTTTTCACGCCATCAAAAGATGACATTAA
ACATACTAAAGAGCAACTGCCTGTTTTCCGCTGCAGATCTCAATTGTTATCATTGATAAGAGAAAATCAA
GTAGTGGTGATAATTGGTGAAACGGGCTCAGGTAAAACCACGCAACTTGCACAGGATTTATATGAAGAAG
GATATGCCAACGATAGGGGGAAATCTATTGTTGTCACACAGCCGAGAAGAGTAGCAGCCATATCCGTTGC
AAAAAGGGTTGCAATGGAAATGCAAGTTCCATTGGGTAAGGAAGTAGGCTATTCTATAAGGTTTGAAGAT
GTGACGGATTCTGAGTGTACAAAACTTAAGTTTGTAACGGATGGTATTCTACTCAGAGAGACCTTATTGG
ATGATACACTCGATAAATATTCGTGTGTTATTATTGATGAAGCTCATGAAAGGTCATTAAATACAGACAT
TTTACTAGGTTTTTTCAAGATTTTATTAGCACGTAGAAGAGATCTAAAACTCATAATCACTTCAGCAACA
ATGAATGCGAAGAAGTTCTCCGCATTTTTTGGTAATGCTCCTCAGTTCACAATTCCTGGAAGAACTTTCC
CCGTACAGACCATATATACTTCCAACCCTGTTCAAGACTACGTAGAAGCTGCAGTTTCTCAGGCTGTGAA
AATTCATTTAGCAAACGATTGTTCAAGCGGTGATATTCTCATTTTCATGACAGGTCAAGAAGATATTGAA
ACAACGTTCGACACTCTGCAAGAAAAGTTTTTGCAAGTATATTCTAAAAAGTTTGGTACCGCAAACTTTG
AAGAGATCAATGATATTGAAATTTTACCAATCTACTCGGCTTTACCTGCAGATTTGCAATTCAAAATTTT
TCAGGATCTACATGGCACTAAAAGGAAAATTATAATTGCGACAAATATTGCAGAGACTTCATTGACCATT
AAAGGTATTAGATATGTCATTGATTGTGGTTACTCTAAACTGAAAGTTTACAATCCAAAGATTGGGCTTG
ATAGTTTAGTAATAACGCCCATATCAAAAGCTAACGCCGACCAAAGATCCGGAAGAGCGGGAAGAACTGC
GCCAGGCACTGCATATCGATTATACACGGAAGATACATTCAAAGAAGATATGTACTTACAGACAATACCT
GAGATCCAAAGAACGAATTTGTCAAACACCCTTTTACTGCTAAAATCTCTGGACGTTACTGACGAATTGA
GTAAGTTCCCGTTCATTGATAAACCACCCTTACAAACATTTTTATCCTCATTGTATGAGTTATGGTTCAT
AGGGGCTATAGACACTAGTGGACAATTGACTCCATTGGGATTACAGATGGCAAAATTTCCCCTGCAACCT
TCCCTTTCCAAAATTTTATTAATTGCAGTTAGAAACGGCTGCAGTGATGAAATGTTAACAATAGTTTCCA
TGCTTTCTGTTCCACAAGTCTTTTATAGACCCAAGGAAAGACAGAAAGAAGCAGATATTGCTAGAAATAA
ATTTTTTATCGCGAAATCAGATCACTTAACGTTACTTAATGTTTTTGAACAATGGAGGGCAAATAATTTT
AGTTCGCATTGGTGTAACAAACATTTTGTTCAATACAAATCACTTGTCAGGGCAAGAGACATTCGAGACC
AGTTGCTAACAATACTAAAATCTCAAAAAATTCCGGTCATTTCCTCCGGTAAGGACTGGGATATTATTAA
AAAATGTATTTGTTCAGGATTTGCTCATCAAGCAGCCAAAATAACAGGACTACGAAATTACGTTCATTTA
AAAACTGGCGTAAGTGTTCAACTACACCCTACAAGTGCATTACACGGATTGGGGGATTTACCCCCTTACG
TGGTATATCATGAATTATTAATGACTAGCAAAGAATACATTTGTTGTGTTACTTCTGTAGATCCATTCTG
GTTAATGGAATATGGTGGGTTACTCTACGACATCAAGCGTATTAAAAATGATCAGGAGGCCACAACTACA
GGCCTCTTTGGTGAACACTATGAACATACTCTGGACAAGGTTGAAGATGATATTGATATCAATATTAGGA
GATGTAAGGATATGAGAGACAGTGTGATACAGGAGCTCAAAATGACCGACAATTCAAACAAAGAAGACAA
AAAGCAAAAAACGAAAAAGCAAAATATACTGAACGGCAAAGAAAATTCAATGAAACCTTTCAAAAGAAGG
AAGCCTTTTTTTTAGTTTATGGGAAGAGCGTGCTAATAGGCAAAATATTCATATATGTTATTATATAGTT
ATATGCATGCAAGCTTGGCACTGGCCGTCGTTTTACAACGTCGTGACTGGGAAAACCCTGGCGTTACCCA
ACTTAATCGCCTTGCAGCACATCCCCCTTTCGCCAGCTGGCGTAATAGCGAAGAGGCCCGCACCGATCGC
CCTTCCCAACAGTTGCGCAGCCTGAATGGCGAATGGCGCCTGATGCGGTATTTTCTCCTTACGCATCTGT
GCGGTATTTCACACCGCATAACTAGCTTTTAACTTGTATCCTAGGTTATCTATGCTGTCTCACCATAGAG
AATATTACCTATTTCAGAATGTATGTCCATGATTCGCCGGGTAAATACATATAATACACAAATCTGGCTT
AATAAAGTCTATAATATATCTCATAAAGAAGTGCTAAATTGGCTAGTGCTATATATTTTTAAGAAAATTT
CTTTTGACTAAGTCCATATCGACTTTGTAAAAGTTCACATTAGCATACATATATTACACGAGCCAGAAAT
AGTAACTTTTGCCTAAATCACAAATTGCAAAATTTAATTGCTTGCAAAAGGTCACATGCTTATAATCAAC
TTTTTTAAAAATTTAAAATACTTTTTTATTTTTTATTTTTAAACATAAATGAAATAATTTATTTATTGTT
TATGATTACCGAAACATAAAACCTGCTCAAGAAAAAGAAACTGTTTTGTCCTTGGAAAAAAAGCACTACC
TAGGAGCGGCCAAAATGCCGAGGCTTTCATAGCTTAAACTCTTTACAGAAAATAGGCATTATAGATCAGT
TCGAGTTTTCTTATTCTTCCTTCCGGTTTTATCGTCACAGTTTTACAGTAAATAAGTATCACCTCTTAGA
GTTGGCGGTTGTTTGCAAGACCGAGAAAAGGCTAGCAAGAATCGGGTCATTGTAGCGTATGCGCCTGTGA
ACATTCTCTTCAACAAGTTTGATTCCATTGCGGTGAAATGGTAAAAGTCAACCCCCTGCGATGTATATTT
TCCTGTACAATCAATCAAAAAGCCAAATGATTTAGCATTATCTTTACATCTTGTTATTTTACAGATTTTA
TGTTTAGATCTTTTATGCTTGCTTTTCAAAAGGCCTGCAGGCAAGTGCACAAACAATACTTAAATAAATA
CTACTCAGTAATAACCTATTTCTTAGCATTTTTGACGAAATTTGCTATTTTGTTAGAGTCTTTTACACCA
TTTGTCTCCACACCTCCGCTTACATCAACACCAATAACGCCATTTAATCTAAGCGCATCACCAACATTTT
CTGGCGTCAGTCCACCAGCTAACATAAAATGTAAGCTTTCGGGGCTCTCTTGCCTTCCAACCCAGTCAGA
AATCGAGTTCCAATCCAAAAGTTCACCTGTCCCACCTGCTTCTGAATCAAACAAGGGAATAAACGAATGA
GGTTTCTGTGAAGCTGCACTGAGTAGTATGTTGCAGTCTTTTGGAAATACGAGTCTTTTAATAACTGGCA
AACCGAGGAACTCTTGGTATTCTTGCCACGACTCATCTCCATGCAGTTGGACGATATCAATGCCGTAATC
ATTGACCAGAGCCAAAACATCCTCCTTAGGTTGATTACGAAACACGCCAACCAAGTATTTCGGAGTGCCT
GAACTATTTTTATATGCTTTTACAAGACTTGAAATTTTCCTTGCAATAACCGGGTCAATTGTTCTCTTTC
TATTGGGCACACATATAATACCCAGCAAGTCAGCATCGGAATCTAGAGCACATTCTGCGGCCTCTGTGCT
CTGCAAGCCGCAAACTTTCACCAATGGACCAGAACTACCTGTGAAATTAATAACAGACATACTCCAAGCT
GCCTTTGTGTGCTTAATCACGTATACTCACGTGCTCAATAGTCACCAATGCCCTCCCTCTTGGCCCTCTC
CTTTTCTTTTTTCGACCGAATTTCTTGAAGACGAAAGGGCCTCGTGATACGCCTATTTTTATAGGTTAAT
GTCATGATAATAATGGTTTCTTAGACGTCAGGTGGCACTTTTCGGGGAAATGTGCGCGGAACCCCTATTT
GTTTATTTTTCTAAATACATTCAAATATGTATCCGCTCATGAGACAATAACCCTGATAAATGCTTCAATA
ATATTGAAAAAGGAAGAGTATGAGTATTCAACATTTCCGTGTCGCCCTTATTCCCTTTTTTGCGGCATTT
TGCCTTCCTGTTTTTGCTCACCCAGAAACGCTGGTGAAAGTAAAAGATGCTGAAGATCAGTTGGGTGCAC
GAGTGGGTTACATCGAACTGGATCTCAACAGCGGTAAGATCCTTGAGAGTTTTCGCCCCGAAGAACGTTT
TCCAATGATGAGCACTTTTAAAGTTCTGCTATGTGGCGCGGTATTATCCCGTGTTGACGCCGGGCAAGAG
CAACTCGGTCGCCGCATACACTATTCTCAGAATGACTTGGTTGAGTACTCACCAGTCACAGAAAAGCATC
TTACGGATGGCATGACAGTAAGAGAATTATGCAGTGCTGCCATAACCATGAGTGATAACACTGCGGCCAA
CTTACTTCTGACAACGATCGGAGGACCGAAGGAGCTAACCGCTTTTTTGCACAACATGGGGGATCATGTA
ACTCGCCTTGATCGTTGGGAACCGGAGCTGAATGAAGCCATACCAAACGACGAGCGTGACACCACGATGC
CTGTAGCAATGGCAACAACGTTGCGCAAACTATTAACTGGCGAACTACTTACTCTAGCTTCCCGGCAACA
ATTAATAGACTGGATGGAGGCGGATAAAGTTGCAGGACCACTTCTGCGCTCGGCCCTTCCGGCTGGCTGG
TTTATTGCTGATAAATCTGGAGCCGGTGAGCGTGGGTCTCGCGGTATCATTGCAGCACTGGGGCCAGATG
GTAAGCCCTCCCGTATCGTAGTTATCTACACGACGGGGAGTCAGGCAACTATGGATGAACGAAATAGACA
GATCGCTGAGATAGGTGCCTCACTGATTAAGCATTGGTAACTGTCAGACCAAGTTTACTCATATATACTT
TAGATTGATTTAAAACTTCATTTTTAATTTAAAAGGATCTAGGTGAAGATCCTTTTTGATAATCTCATGA
CCAAAATCCCTTAACGTGAGTTTTCGTTCCACTGAGCGTCAGACCCCGTAGAAAAGATCAAAGGATCTTC
TTGAGATCCTTTTTTTCTGCGCGTAATCTGCTGCTTGCAAACAAAAAAACCACCGCTACCAGCGGTGGTT
TGTTTGCCGGATCAAGAGCTACCAACTCTTTTTCCGAAGGTAACTGGCTTCAGCAGAGCGCAGATACCAA
ATACTGTTCTTCTAGTGTAGCCGTAGTTAGGCCACCACTTCAAGAACTCTGTAGCACCGCCTACATACCT
CGCTCTGCTAATCCTGTTACCAGTGGCTGCTGCCAGTGGCGATAAGTCGTGTCTTACCGGGTTGGACTCA
AGACGATAGTTACCGGATAAGGCGCAGCGGTCGGGCTGAACGGGGGGTTCGTGCACACAGCCCAGCTTGG
AGCGAACGACCTACACCGAACTGAGATACCTACAGCGTGAGCTATGAGAAAGCGCCACGCTTCCCGAAGG
GAGAAAGGCGGACAGGTATCCGGTAAGCGGCAGGGTCGGAACAGGAGAGCGCACGAGGGAGCTTCCAGGG
GGAAACGCCTGGTATCTTTATAGTCCTGTCGGGTTTCGCCACCTCTGACTTGAGCGTCGATTTTTGTGAT
GCTCGTCAGGGGGGCGGAGCCTATGGAAAAACGCCAGCAACGCGGCCTTTTTACGGTTCCTGGCCTTTTG
CTGGCCTTTTGCTCACATGTTCTTTCCTGCGTTATCCCCTGATTCTGTGGATAACCGTATTACCGCCTTT
GAGTGAGCTGATACCGCTCGCCGCAGCCGAACGACCGAGCGCAGCGAGTCAGTGAGCGAGGAAGCGGAAG
AGCGCCCAATACGCAAACCGCCTCTCCCCGCGCGTTGGCCGATTCATTAATGCAGCTGGCACGACAGGTT
TCCCGACTGGAAAGCGGGCAGTGAGCGCAACGCAAT
